>Addgene plasmid #131776 | pAAV Btg2 YFP MS2 | addgene full sequence | sequence record 256595 | Addgene NGS Result
TGGCCTTTTGCTGGCCTTTTGCTCACATGTTCCCGCCTGCCTCCCACAGCACGGGAGTCCGGTGCTTGTT
CCCAATAATGACGTCAGTGAGCGATGACCTCAGCGCCTGGGAGGCGCGGGCGAGCTGGCGGGCGGGGCGG
AGAGGGGCGGGCGCAGGCGGAGGGGAGAGGCGAGACACCGGAGGGGCACGCCCCCATCCGCCAGCGTCGG
CCAATGGGCGCCACCGACGGCTCCCCGCCTCCCCGAGTGGTATGAAAGGCGCAGCCCGGGGAAAGTCCGG
GCAGAGCCCGAGAGGTGGCCAGACCGTCATCATCGTTCTAATACAGCTACTTCCTCAGCCACCGGTATGA
GCCACGGGAAGAGAACCGACATGCTCCCGGAGATCGCCGCCGCCGTGGGTTTCCTCTCCAGTCTCCTGAG
GACTCGGGGCTGCGTGAGCGAGCAGAGACTCAAGGTTTTCAGTAGGGCGCTCCAGGACGCACTGACCGGT
GAGCACACGTCGGGGTCTTGGAACCACTCGGGCGCGGCCACTTCTTGCCTGGGGTGTCTTTATCACTGTT
CTGTGACGGGGACCCCTACGCGAACAACTCCGGGTCTCAGATGTCTTTCTCTAATTAATCTCTGAGGCCA
CTGATGGTCCTCTGTCCCTTCGGTTAAGTCCCCGTCTCCCAGCCCTCCAGTCCCCGCCTCGCTCCCGAGG
CTCCGACCCTCTTCCTTGAGTACATTCTGAGACCCTGACAACACCATGAGAAAAGTCAGTGTGTGTGTGT
ATTCAGAGTCCGAGCTCACCCTTATCTCCGAATCTTGGAGAACAACAGACCCTCAGGGGATGTGAAGCCA
GGCCAAGCTGTGCGACTTTTATGCGCAATTGAACTTTCTAGACAACTCTTGAGTCCTAGCCACTGTTGCT
GTATAGTCCTGAGCCTGTCATCATACAGGCCCATTCTGCCGCGTGTTTACCCGCTGCAAGTTGTAATCTG
GGCCCCCTTTGTATTTTTTCTTTTTTGGTCCCTCTTCACCATCTGCCACCTATTGTAGTACAGAAAAGAG
CCTGGTAGCCTAGCCAACTGCGAGGGCGGGGAGGGGGTGTGTGTGTTATGGAGGCAGGGTGTGAGGGACG
GAGGTGGAGGAGTGATAAGCCACCCTTTAGCCTCTGTCCGCAGCTGTTATAACTGGTTGGTTGCCTTGGG
CTGCGATAGCCATCTCTCAACATGTTGGCACAGATCTGAGGACCAACAGCTGTTTCATCAAAACAAAACC
ATTTTTTATCCCCTTACCTTTGCTAAAGATCTCAAAACTCTTCTGATGCGGAAGGGATGAGAGGCCTTGT
GACTTGTTGGGCAACCAACAACATTGGCCGCTTACCTACCGGCTTTGAAATTTCAGTGCCTTGGTCGTCA
GAGGCCCTGCCGGTTCTTGCTAGCCCTTCCTGCCTTAAACAGGATTGTGCCAAAAATATCCATGACCACC
ATAGAGCATCTACCTGAAAGCTCTGGGGCTGCTTTCCAGTGTACAAAAACTTGGAAAGGACCCAGGAATC
TTTCTAAGTGGCAGGGGGAGTTTAAGGAGAGGCTCTTAAATACTGTCGCTGAGAAGAGGAAGTCTCCTCC
CCAGCCCTCTCCCCTCATCCTCCCCTTGTGGTAAACATCAGAGAATGCTTTCTAACGGCGCATCTTCCTC
TTGTTTTTTTCCACAGATCATTACAAACACCACTGGTTTCCAGAAAAACCATCCAAAGGTTCTGGCTATC
GCTGTATCCGTATCAACCACAAGATGGACCCCATCATCAGCAAGGTGGCCAGCCAGATTGGACTCAGCCA
GCCCCAGCTGCACCGGCTGCTGCCCAGTGAGCTGACCCTGTGGGTTGATCCCTATGAAGTGTCTTACCGC
ATCGGGGAGGATGGCTCCATCTGTGTCCTGTATGAGGAGGCCCCGGTGGCTGCCTCCTATGGGCTCCTCA
CCTGCAAGAACCAGATGATGCTGGGCAGGAGCAGCCCCTCGAAGAACTATGTGATGGCCGTCTCCAGCGG
CGGATCCGGGGGAAGTAAAGGTGAAGAACTGTTCACCGGTGTTGTTCCGATCCTGGTTGAACTGGATGGT
GATGTTAACGGCCACAAATTCTCTGTTCGTGGTGAAGGTGAAGGTGATGCAACCAACGGTAAACTGACCC
TGAAATTCATCTGCACTACCGGTAAACTGCCGGTTCCATGGCCGACTCTGGTGACTACCCTGACCTATGG
TGTTCAGTGTTTTTCTCGTTACCCGGATCACATGAAGCAGCATGATTTCTTCAAATCTGCAATGCCGGAA
GGTTATGTACAGGAGCGCACCATTTCTTTCAAAGACGATGGCACCTACAAAACCCGTGCAGAGGTTAAAT
TTGAAGGTGATACTCTGGTGAACCGTATTGAACTGAAAGGCATTGATTTCAAAGAGGACGGCAACATCCT
GGGCCACAAACTGGAATATAACTTCAACTCCCATAACGTTTACATCACCGCAGACAAACAGAAGAACGGT
ATCAAAGCTAACTTCAAAATTCGCCATAACGTTGAAGACGGTAGCGTACAGCTGGCGGACCACTACCAGC
AGAACACTCCGATCGGTGATGGTCCGGTTCTGCTGCCGGATAACCACTACCTGTCCTACCAGTCTAAACT
GTCCAAAGACCCGAACGAAAAGCGCGACCACATGGTGCTGCTGGAGTTCGTTACTGCAGCAGGTATCACG
CACGGCATGGATGAACTCTACAAATGATAAGCCGCGAATTCGCCCTTCGCGGGATCCTACGGTACTTATT
GCCAAGAAAGCACGAGCATCAGCCGTGCCTCCAGGTCGAATCTTCAAACGACGACGATCACGCGTCGCTC
CAGTATTCCAGGGTTCATCAGATCCTACGGTACTTATTGCCAAGAAAGCACGAGCATCAGCCGTGCCTCC
AGGTCGAATCTTCAAACGACGACGATCACGCGTCGCTCCAGTATTCCAGGGTTCATCAGATCCTACGGTA
CTTATTGCCAAGAAAGCACGAGCATCAGCCGTGCCTCCAGGTCGAATCTTCAAACGACGACGATCACGCG
TCGCTCCAGTATTCCAGGGTTCATCAGATCCTACGGTACTTATTGCCAAGAAAGCACGAGCATCAGCCGT
GCCTCCAGGTCGAATCTTCAAACGACGACGATCACGCGTCGCTCCAGTATTCCAGGGTTCATCAGATCCT
ACGGTACTTATTGCCAAGAAAGCACGAGCATCAGCCGTGCCTCCAGGTCGAATCTTCAAACGACGACGAT
CACGCGTCGCTCCAGTATTCCAGGGTTCATCAGATCCTACGGTACTTATTGCCAAGAAAGCACGAGCATC
AGCCGTGCCTCCAGGTCGAATCTTCAAACGACGACGATCACGCGTCGCTCCAGTATTCCAGGGTTCATCA
GATCCTACGGTACTTATTGCCAAGAAAGCACGAGCATCAGCCGTGCCTCCAGGTCGAATCTTCAAACGAC
GACGATCACGCGTCGCTCCAGTATTCCAGGGTTCATCAGATCCTACGGTACTTATTGCCAAGAAAGCACG
AGCATCAGCCGTGCCTCCAGGTCGAATCTTCAAACGACGACGATCACGCGTCGCTCCAGTATTCCAGGGT
TCATCAGATCCTACGGTACTTATTGCCAAGAAAGCACGAGCATCAGCCGTGCCTCCAGGTCGAATCTTCA
AACGACGACGATCACGCGTCGCTCCAGTATTCCAGGGTTCATCAGATCCTACGGTACTTATTGCCAAGAA
AGCACGAGCATCAGCCGTGCCTCCAGGTCGAATCTTCAAACGACGACGATCACGCGTCGCTCCAGTATTC
CAGGGTTCATCAGATCCTACGGTACTTATTGCCAAGAAAGCACGAGCATCAGCCGTGCCTCCAGGTCGAA
TCTTCAAACGACGACGATCACGCGTCGCTCCAGTATTCCAGGGTTCATCAGATCCTACGGTACTTATTGC
CAAGAAAGCACGAGCATCAGCCGTGCCTCCAGGTCGAATCTTCAAACGACGACGATCACGCGTCGCTCCA
GTATTCCAGGGTTCATCAGATCTAAGGGCGAATTCGTTTATAGGAGCCACCCGACCCTGGCACTCTACTG
TTCTCATGCTGCCCTGACAACAGGCCACCGTATACCTCAACCTGGGGAACTGTATTTTTAAAATGAAGAG
CTATTTATACATGTTTTTTTTTTTTTTTTAAGAAAAGAGGAAAAAAACCAAAAGATTTTTTTTAAAAAAA
AAAGAAAAAGAAAAACAATTCTTTAAAGGGAGCTGCTTGGAAGTGGCCTCCCCAGGTGCCTTTGGAGAGA
ACTGTTCTTGATTGCATCTGTGAGCCAGTGTTTGCCTAGGGGAATGGGTTGGGGATTGGCCTAGCCAAGG
TAAAAGGGGATTCTTGGCTGATCCCCCCAGGAGGTGGTGGAAGGGAGCAAGGTTAGCAACTGTGAATGAG
AGGGGTCAGGGTCTGCTCTGGGTTACCGTCCCAGCTGGGATGCCTGTATGCCTGGTCCCTCTCTTACTCA
GGGGCATTCAAGCCTGATCTTAAATAATACTACATTGCCTAATCTTCTCTTTTGTTTTTCGGCTGAGATC
AGGGGCAGACTGAAAGGCCTCTCCTGTCCCTTCTGTTCTAAGCAGTCTCTTGAAGCCGTGTCTCGTTTCT
GAGTCTACCCTTGGGGGCCTGAAGAGCTTGCTTCCCAGCCCGGAATCTGTCTAAACATTTTTTGGAGGGT
GGGATGTAAGGCAGGCGCGCAAAGACTTTGGGGCTAAGATGGAGAGGACCTGCACAAAACCTTTGCTTTG
CTCTGTGCTGCTTTGTATGGGTGGATAGTGAATAATTTAGGGATGATTTGCAATGGAATTTTGGGACCCA
AAGAGTATCCAATGGGGGTAGGTCTTTTGGACCCAGTCCTTCCTTTTGGGAACCACACGACAGTCTGAAT
GCTGCTACCACTATTCCTTTGAGAGGTGGCTCAAAGCTCCAGGGAACTCCAAGTCCTTTCTTACTGCCTT
CTCTTCAAGAGCAACCTTCCCCATTTTTTCTTTCCCCTTTCCTGCGGTTGGGTCCTGGAGGGCCCTATTT
CCTAGGACAAGCGTTCTCAGTCACTGTGCAATAGTCCCAGGATGCTCTGAGACCGGACCTCCCAGCCCCT
CCTGATGCCCTGGTAGGTTTTAGGGACCCATTCTTCCCATTCTTCTAGGGGTTCTGACTGGCTGGTGGGC
CTTGCGGAGATCTTCCTGGGCCACAGGGAGGGCACCTGTGCACTGCAGGACTACCTGGTATTCTTGTAGG
GCTGCCATGAAGAGTCAAACCTTGGGCACAGCTTTAGCTCCTTGGTGCTCAGAGCACCTGTGGGGGAGGT
TACCTCTCTCTCTCTCTTAGTAAAATCCAAATTTATTTGTAGATGTGTGCAATATTTACTGTTCTGGGTT
GGAGAAAATTGGGAAACACTGGGAAGAAATGGCTTTCCTTCAGGTTCAGTGACACTGATGAGGGCTTCTT
AGAAGGCCTCAAGTCTCTCAAACTGAAGGACAGAGCTAGAGCTAGCCCGTCACCCCTTGGTGAGGATTCC
CTTCCCCGTTTCTCTCCACCGCCATGGCATCCTGTGTCCTAGATTTCTCAGCTCCTCAGTTTCTGCTCAA
AGGTGCTATTTACCAAACTCTCTGCCTGCCCGGGCAGACAGGCCCCAGCTTCGCACAGCCTTCCCAGGTG
GCTTCGTCTCTCTTGCTTTAACCTTAACTCTGGGCCCACAGACCTGAGAGCTGTGGCCTACAACAAAGCT
GTGAATTGTTCCAGATGGTTCTTGTGTTTTGTCCGCACACAGGTGCCTGCCGTTTAGAAGCTGCCTCCTG
GTCTCATGCTTAAATCTTCAATTCTTTACTGTCCTTGTTCACTTTAGAAATGACAAACCCTAGAGCTGGA
CTGTTGAGCAGGCCTGTCTCTCTTATTAAGTAAAAATAAGAAATAGTGGTAAGTTTGTAAGCTATTCTGA
CAGAAAAGACAAAGGTTACTAATTGTATAATAGCGCTTTTATATGGAAGACTGTACAGCTTTGGCGCCTG
ATGCGGTATTTTCTCCTTACGCATCTGTGCGGTATTTCACACCGCATA
[95 nt withheld, positions 6139-6233]
T
[46 nt withheld, positions 6235-6280]
C
[141 nt withheld, positions 6282-6422]
CCTTTGACGTTGGAGTCCACGTTCTTT
[37 nt withheld, positions 6450-6486]
ACTCTATCTCGGGCTATTCTTTTGATTTATAAGGGATTTTGCCGATTTCGGTCTATTGGTTAAAAAATGA
GCTGATTTAACAAAAATTTAACGCGAATTTTAACAAAATATTAACGTTTACAATTTTATGGTGCACTCTC
AGTACAATCTGCTCTGATGCCGCATAGTTAAGCCAGCCCCGACACCCGCCAACACCCGCTGACGCGCCCT
GACGGGCTTGTCTGCTCCCGGCATCCGCTTACAGACAAGCTGTGACCGTCTCCGGGAGCTGCATGTGTCA
GAGGTTTTCACCGTCATCACCGAAACGCGCGAGACGAAAGGGCCTCGTGATACGCCTATTTTTATAGGTT
AATGTCATGATAATAATGGTTTCTTAGACGTCAGGTGGCACTTTTCGGGGAAATGTGCGCGGAACCCCTA
TTTGTTTATTTTTCTAAATACATTCAAATATGTATCCGCTCATGAGACAATAACCCTGATAAATGCTTCA
ATAATATTGAAAAAGGAAGAGTATGAGTATTCAACATTTCCGTGTCGCCCTTATTCCCTTTTTTGCGGCA
TTTTGCCTTCCTGTTTTTGCTCACCCAGAAACGCTGGTGAAAGTAAAAGATGCTGAAGATCAGTTGGGTG
CACGAGTGGGTTACATCGAACTGGATCTCAACAGCGGTAAGATCCTTGAGAGTTTTCGCCCCGAAGAACG
TTTTCCAATGATGAGCACTTTTAAAGTTCTGCTATGTGGCGCGGTATTATCCCGTATTGACGCCGGGCAA
GAGCAACTCGGTCGCCGCATACACTATTCTCAGAATGACTTGGTTGAGTACTCACCAGTCACAGAAAAGC
ATCTTACGGATGGCATGACAGTAAGAGAATTATGCAGTGCTGCCATAACCATGAGTGATAACACTGCGGC
CAACTTACTTCTGACAACGATCGGAGGACCGAAGGAGCTAACCGCTTTTTTGCACAACATGGGGGATCAT
GTAACTCGCCTTGATCGTTGGGAACCGGAGCTGAATGAAGCCATACCAAACGACGAGCGTGACACCACGA
TGCCTGTAGCAATGGCAACAACGTTGCGCAAACTATTAACTGGCGAACTACTTACTCTAGCTTCCCGGCA
ACAATTAATAGACTGGATGGAGGCGGATAAAGTTGCAGGACCACTTCTGCGCTCGGCCCTTCCGGCTGGC
TGGTTTATTGCTGATAAATCTGGAGCCGGTGAGCGTGGGTCTCGCGGTATCATTGCAGCACTGGGGCCAG
ATGGTAAGCCCTCCCGTATCGTAGTTATCTACACGACGGGGAGTCAGGCAACTATGGATGAACGAAATAG
ACAGATCGCTGAGATAGGTGCCTCACTGATTAAGCATTGGTAACTGTCAGACCAAGTTTACTCATATATA
CTTTAGATTGATTTAAAACTTCATTTTTAATTTAAAAGGATCTAGGTGAAGATCCTTTTTGATAATCTCA
TGACCAAAATCCCTTAACGTGAGTTTTCGTTCCACTGAGCGTCAGACCCCGTAGAAAAGATCAAAGGATC
TTCTTGAGATCCTTTTTTTCTGCGCGTAATCTGCTGCTTGCAAACAAAAAAACCACCGCTACCAGCGGTG
GTTTGTTTGCCGGATCAAGAGCTACCAACTCTTTTTCCGAAGGTAACTGGCTTCAGCAGAGCGCAGATAC
CAAATACTGTTCTTCTAGTGTAGCCGTAGTTAGGCCACCACTTCAAGAACTCTGTAGCACCGCCTACATA
CCTCGCTCTGCTAATCCTGTTACCAGTGGCTGCTGCCAGTGGCGATAAGTCGTGTCTTACCGGGTTGGAC
TCAAGACGATAGTTACCGGATAAGGCGCAGCGGTCGGGCTGAACGGGGGGTTCGTGCACACAGCCCAGCT
TGGAGCGAACGACCTACACCGAACTGAGATACCTACAGCGTGAGCTATGAGAAAGCGCCACGCTTCCCGA
AGGGAGAAAGGCGGACAGGTATCCGGTAAGCGGCAGGGTCGGAACAGGAGAGCGCACGAGGGAGCTTCCA
GGGGGAAACGCCTGGTATCTTTATAGTCCTGTCGGGTTTCGCCACCTCTGACTTGAGCGTCGATTTTTGT
GATGCTCGTCAGGGGGGCGGAGCCTATGGAAAAACGCCAGCAACGCGGCCTTTTTACGGTTCC
Features (pLannotate 1.2.2; 10 found; start..end, strand, type, name):
    347..511     +  CDS            Btg2 (fragment): BTG2_MOUSE - Also known as Tis21. Experimental evidence at protein level: Swiss-Prot protein existence level 1. Anti-proliferative protein; the function is mediated by association with deadenylase subunits of the CCR4-NOT complex. Activates mRNA deadenylation in a CNOT6 and CNOT7-dependent manner. In vitro can inhibit deadenylase activity of CNOT7 and CNOT8. Involved in cell cycle regulation. Could be involved in the growth arrest and differentiation of the neuronal precursors. Modulates transcription regulation mediated by ESR1. Involved in mitochondrial depolarization and neurite outgrowth (
   1693..2028    +  CDS            Btg2 (fragment): BTG2_MOUSE - Also known as Tis21. Experimental evidence at protein level: Swiss-Prot protein existence level 1. Anti-proliferative protein; the function is mediated by association with deadenylase subunits of the CCR4-NOT complex. Activates mRNA deadenylation in a CNOT6 and CNOT7-dependent manner. In vitro can inhibit deadenylase activity of CNOT7 and CNOT8. Involved in cell cycle regulation. Could be involved in the growth arrest and differentiation of the neuronal precursors. Modulates transcription regulation mediated by ESR1. Involved in mitochondrial depolarization and neurite outgrowth (
   2044..2754    +  CDS            Superfolder GFP: Superfolder GFP is a basic (constitutively fluorescent) green fluorescent protein published in 2005, derived from Aequorea victoria. It is reported to be a very rapidly-maturing weak dimer.
   6087..6138    -  misc_feature   bom (fragment): basis of mobility region from pBR322
   6157..6612    +  rep_origin     f1 ori (sequence partly withheld): f1 bacteriophage origin of replication; arrow indicates direction of (+) strand synthesis
   6613..6662    -  misc_feature   bom (fragment): basis of mobility region from pBR322
   6764..6799    -  CDS            rop (fragment): Rop protein, which maintains plasmids at low copy number; rop
   6894..6998    +  promoter       AmpR promoter: bla
   6999..7859    +  CDS            AmpR: β-lactamase; bla; confers resistance to ampicillin, carbenicillin, and related antibiotics
   8030..8618    +  rep_origin     ori: high-copy-number ColE1/pMB1/pBR322/pUC origin of replication
