[The description below was written by a language model from this plasmid's Addgene catalogue record and pLannotate feature annotations shown in this document.]
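Description:
pAAV Btg2 YFP MS2 is a homology-directed repair donor plasmid for CRISPR-mediated tagging of the endogenous Btg2 locus, built on a pAAV backbone and catalogued as a CRISPR-type vector of about 8.6 kb. It is maintained in bacteria through a high-copy ColE1/pUC-type origin and selected with ampicillin via the bla (AmpR) gene and its promoter. An f1 phage origin is also present, along with small remnants of the pBR322 bom and rop regions. Although the backbone name implies an AAV vector, the feature table does not annotate any inverted terminal repeats, so the record does not confirm that the plasmid can be packaged.

The payload is a synthetic cassette of roughly 2 kb encoding msfYFP followed by 24 copies of the MS2 stem-loop, flanked by homology arms of about 2 kb that match sequence upstream and downstream of the insertion point in Btg2. The annotation detects two fragments of the mouse Btg2 coding sequence in the upstream arm, separated by unannotated sequence that is probably intronic. The second fragment ends just before a fluorescent protein open reading frame, which the software matched to superfolder GFP and which corresponds to the msfYFP of the catalogue entry. This layout suggests a C-terminal fusion of the fluorescent protein to Btg2. The MS2 array and the downstream arm are not annotated, and no promoter, guide RNA or Cas9 is recorded, so expression would depend on the native locus and the nuclease components would have to be supplied separately. After integration, YFP fluorescence would report Btg2 protein, while the MS2 loops in the transcript can be bound by a fluorescent MS2 coat protein to visualise transcription. The plasmid comes from a study of how Erk signalling drives target gene induction.
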