Addgene plasmid #131776: pAAV Btg2 YFP MS2
Purpose: Btg2 upstream msfYFP 24xMS2 Btg2 downstream for CRISPR tagging
Depositing lab: Jared Toettcher. Depositing organization: Princeton University. Publication: Tracing Information Flow from Erk to Target Gene Induction Reveals Mechanisms of Dynamic and Combinatorial Control. Wilson MZ, Ravindran PT, Lim WA, Toettcher JE. Mol Cell. 2017 Sep 7;67(5):757-769.e5. doi: 10.1016/j.molcel.2017.07.016. Epub 2017 Aug 17. PubMed 28826673.
Backbone
  Vector backbone: pAAV
  Backbone size w/o insert (bp): 2500
  Total vector size (bp): 8628
  Modifications to backbone: includes homology arms (~2000bp) targeting Btg2 gene
  Vector type: CRISPR
Growth in bacteria
  Bacterial resistance: Ampicillin, 100 μg/mL
  Growth temperature: 37°C
  Growth strain: Stbl3
  Copy number: Unknown
Gene/Insert
  Gene/Insert name: msfYFP - 24x MS2 loops
  Species: Synthetic
  Insert size (bp): 2021
Terms and licenses: Academic/Nonprofit Terms; Industry Terms: Not Available to Industry
How to cite: pAAV Btg2 YFP MS2 was a gift from Jared Toettcher (Addgene plasmid # 131776 ; http://n2t.net/addgene:131776 ; RRID:Addgene_131776)
